>Addgene plasmid #81180 | pRetro-XT-PAK2-CFP(puro)-L107F | addgene partial sequence | sequence record 157877 | pBABE5 5'-CTTTATCCAGCCCTCAC-3'
CTTTCGTCTTCACTCGAGTTTACTCCCTATCAGTGATAGAGAACGTATGTCGAGTTTACTCCCTATCAGT
GATAGAGAACGATGTCGAGTTTACTCCCTATCAGTGATAGAGAACGTATGTCGAGTTTACTCCCTATCAG
TGATAGAGAACGTATGTCGAGTTTACTCCCTATCAGTGATAGAGAACGTATGTCGAGTTTATCCCTATCA
GTGATAGAGAACGTATGTCGAGTTTACTCCCTATCAGTGATAGAGAACGTATGTCGAGGTAGGCGTGTAC
GGTGGGAGGCCTATATAAGCAGAGCTCGTTTAGTGAACCGTCAGATCGCCTGGAGAAGGATCCGCGGCCG
CTCGCCACCATGGTGAGCAAGGGCGAGGAGCTGTTCACCGGGGTGGTGCCCATCCTGGTCGAGCTGGACG
GCGACGTAAACGGCCACAAGTTCAGCGTGTCCGGCGAGGGCGAGGGCGATGCCACCTACGGCAAGCTGAC
CCTGAAGTTCATCTGCACCACCGGCAAGCTGCCCGTGCCCTGGCCCACCCTCGTGACCACCCTGGCCTGG
GGCGTGCAGTGCTTCAGCCGCTACCCCGACCACATGAAGCAGCACGACTTCTTCAAGTCCGCCATGCCCG
AAGGCTACGTCCAGGAGCGCACCATCTTCTTCAAGGACGACGGCAACTACAAGACCCGCGCCGAGGTGAA
GTTCGAGGGCGACACCCTGGTGAACCGCATCGAGCTGAAGG
