>Addgene plasmid #81180 | pRetro-XT-PAK2-CFP(puro)-L107F | addgene partial sequence | sequence record 157878 | MSCV-rev 5'-CAGCGGGGCTGCTAAAGCGCATGC-3'
GAATTCACGCGTTCGCGATCTAGAGCCGGCGCCGAGCTGGGTCTTAACGGTTACTCTTCATTGCTTCTTT
AGCTGCCATGATCAGTGGTGTCAAGCTAGATAACGGTTTGGCCAGTTTCAGGAAAGGATGCTGTAATAAT
TCTTTGGCTGAACCCCTTTTTTCCACATCCATTTCCAAACATCGATTTAAGAAATCCCGAAATATTGGGG
AAAGTTTCTCTGGATTCTGAAGTTCTGGGGTTCCATTAGTTGCTATTAGGTACAAGGCCCTCAAGGGATT
TTCATTGAGGTATGGAGGCTCTCCTTCTACCATCTCAATAGCCATGATACCCAGAGACCATATGTCGACT
TTAGGGCCATAAGCTTTCCGTGTAACCACCTCTGGTGCCATCCAGTATGGCGTTCCGACCATGGTACTGC
GTTTGCTCTGCTCAGGGGTGATCTGGGCACAGAAACCAAAGTCAGTGAGCTTAACAGATCCTTCCATTCC
CAAAAGTACATTGTCACTTTTGATGTCTCTGTGGATCACTTGATTAGCATGTAAAAACTCCAATGCCTGT
AAACACTCTCTGCATACAGCAGCAATCTGTGCTTCATCCATGCACGTTTCTGTTACCACATCAGTGAGTG
ACCCCCCAGCAAGGTATTCCATGACCACAAACAATTCATCTCCTACCAGGTAACTGTCCAAAAAGTTAAC
GATGTTGG
