>Addgene plasmid #81180 | pRetro-XT-PAK2-CFP(puro)-L107F | addgene partial sequence | sequence record 158476 | EGFP-C 5'-CATGGTCCTGCTGGAGTTCGTG-3'
AGTCCGGACTCAGATCTCGAGCTCAAGCTTCGAATTCTGCAGTCGACGGTACCGCGGGCCCATCAACAAG
TTTGTACAAAAAAGCAGGCTTGATGTCTGATAACGGAGAACTGGAAGATAAGCCTCCAGCACCTCCTGTG
CGAATGAGCAGCACCATCTTTAGCACTGGAGGCAAAGACCCTTTGTCAGCCAATCACAGTTTGAAACCTT
TGCCCTCTGTTCCAGAAGAGAAAAAGCCCAGGCATAAAATCATCTCCATATTCTCAGGCACAGAGAAAGG
AAGTAAAAAGAAAGAAAAGGAACGGCCAGAAATTTCTCCTCCATCTGATTTTGAGCACACCATCCATGTT
GGCTTTGATGCTGTTACTGGAGAATTCACTGGCATGCCAGAACAGTGGGCTCGATTATTTCAGACCTCCA
ATATCACCAAACTAGAGCAAAAGAAGAATCCTCAGGCTGTGCTGGATGTCCTAAAGTTCTACGACTCCAA
CACAGTGAAGCAGAAATATCTGAGCTTTACTCCTCCTGAGAAAGATGGCTTTCCTTCTGGAACACCAGCA
CTGAATGCCAAGGGAACAGAAGCACCCGCAGTAGTGACAGAGGAGGAGGATGATGATGAAGAGACTGCTC
CTCCCGTTATTGCCCCGCGACCGGATCATACGAAATCAATTTACACACGGTCTGTAATTGACCCTGTTCC
TGCACCAGTTGGTGATTCACATGTTGATGGTGCTGCCAAGTCTTTAGACAAACAGAAA
