[The description below was written by a language model from this plasmid's Addgene catalogue record.]
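Description:
pRetro-XT-PAK2-CFP(puro)-L107F is a retroviral expression vector built on the commercial pRetroX-Tight-Pur backbone (about 6.6 kb without insert). It delivers a tetracycline/doxycycline-regulated, kinase-active form of human PAK2 into mammalian cells. In bacteria it is maintained as a high-copy plasmid under ampicillin selection. The record lists a recombination-deficient host strain, as is common for plasmids carrying repeated retroviral LTR sequences. After packaging into retroviral particles and transduction, stably integrated cells can be selected with puromycin.

The payload is the human p21 (RAC1) activated kinase 2 coding sequence fused to CFP, recorded as an N-terminal tag on the insert, and cloned between NotI and NruI sites. Expression is driven by the P-tight TRE promoter, a modified tetracycline response element joined to a minimal promoter. This promoter has low basal activity and fires only when a Tet transactivator is present. The transactivator is not listed as part of this plasmid, so it would normally be supplied from a separate construct or by an engineered cell line. The insert carries the L107F substitution, which the record describes as making the kinase active. The depositor notes that, numbered against the reference protein sequence, the change corresponds to L106F rather than L107F.

The stated purpose is retroviral expression of kinase-active PAK2 as a CFP fusion, which allows inducible expression and fluorescent visualisation of the protein in stable cell lines. The associated study concerns Rac activator signalling to centrosomal Pak during mitotic spindle formation. No feature table was provided, so the exact arrangement of the LTRs, packaging signal and puromycin cassette cannot be confirmed from this record.
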