Addgene plasmid #81180: pRetro-XT-PAK2-CFP(puro)-L107F
Purpose: Retroviral vector for expression of kinase active PAK2 with a CFP fusion
Depositing lab: Angeliki Malliri. Depositing organization: Cancer Research UK Manchester Institute (CRUK-MI). Publication: Cdk1 phosphorylates the Rac activator Tiam1 to activate centrosomal Pak and promote mitotic spindle formation. Whalley HJ, Porter AP, Diamantopoulou Z, White GR, Castaneda-Saucedo E, Malliri A. Nat Commun. 2015 Jun 16;6:7437. doi: 10.1038/ncomms8437. PubMed 26078008.
Backbone
  Vector backbone: pRetroX-Tight-Pur
  Backbone manufacturer: Clontech
  Backbone size w/o insert (bp): 6567
  Vector type: Retroviral
  Selectable markers: Puromycin
Growth in bacteria
  Bacterial resistance: Ampicillin, 100 μg/mL
  Growth temperature: 30°C
  Growth strain: NEB Stable
  Copy number: High Copy
Gene/Insert
  Gene/Insert name: p21 (RAC1) activated kinase 2 (alt name: PAK2)
  Species: H. sapiens (human)
  Mutation: L107F
  Entrez Gene: PAK2 (a.k.a. KNO2, PAK65, PAKgamma)
  Promoter: P-tight TRE
  Tag / fusion protein: CFP (N terminal on insert)
  Cloning method: Restriction Enzyme; 5′ cloning site NotI (unknown if destroyed); 3′ cloning site NruI (unknown if destroyed)
  Sequencing primers: 5′ pBABE 5; 3′ MSCV-rev
Terms and licenses: Academic/Nonprofit Terms; Industry Terms: Not Available to Industry
Depositor comments: There is a coding difference of L106F rather than L107F in the PAK2 insert compared to NP_002568.2.
How to cite: pRetro-XT-PAK2-CFP(puro)-L107F was a gift from Angeliki Malliri (Addgene plasmid # 81180 ; http://n2t.net/addgene:81180 ; RRID:Addgene_81180)
